>Addgene plasmid #52682 | pET28-Kss1 | addgene partial sequence | sequence record 82705 | T7 5'-TAATACGACTCACTATAGGG-3'
GAATAATTTTGTTTAACTTTAAGAAGGAGATATACCATGGGCAGCAGCCATCATCATCATCATCACAGCA
GCGGCCTGGTGCCGCGCGGCAGCCATATGGCTAGCATGACTGGTGGACAGCAAATGGGTCGCGGATCCAA
GATGGCTAGAACCATAACTTTTGATATCCCTTCCCAATATAAACTCGTAGATTTAATAGGTGAGGGAGCG
TACGGAACAGTATGTTCAGCAATTCATAAGCCTTCCGGCATAAAGGTAGCTATCAAGAAAATACAACCGT
TTAGCAAAAAATTGTTTGTTACAAGAACTATACGTGAGATCAAGCTTTTACGGTATTTCCATGAACACGA
AAACATAATAAGTATATTGGATAAAGTAAGGCCAGTATCCATAGACAAACTAAACGCTGTTTATTTAGTC
GAAGAGTTGATGGAAACCGATTTACAAAAAGTAATTAATAATCAGAATAGCGGGTTTTCCACTTTAAGTG
ATGACCATGTTCAATACTTTACATACCAAATCCTCAGAGCCTTAAAGTCTATTCACAGTGCACAAGTTAT
CCATAGAGACATAAAGCCATCAAACCTGTTACTAAATTCCAATTGTGATCTCAAAGTCTGCGATTTTGGA
CTAGCGAGGTGTTTAGCTAGCAGTAGCGATTCAAGAGAAACATTGGTAGGATTCATGACGGAGTACGTCG
CAACGCGATGGTACAGGGCACCCGAGATAATGCTAACTTTTCAAGAGTACACAACTGCGATGGATATATG
GTCATGCGGATGCATTTTGGCTGAAATGGTCTCCGGGAAGCCTTTGTTCCCAGGCAGAGACTATCATCAT
CAATTATGGCTAATTCTAGAAGTCTTGG
