>Addgene plasmid #52682 | pET28-Kss1 | addgene partial sequence | sequence record 82927 | T7term 5'-GCTAGTTATTGCTCAGCGG-3'
GTTAGCAGCCGGATCTCAGTGGTGGTGGTGGTGGTGCTCGAGTGCGGCCGCAAGCTTGTCGACCTATTCC
ATGGTCTTCATTAGTTCATCGTAAAGCATGTCTTTGAGCATTTCTATGGGCACTTCTTCCTCCTCTTCCG
GACGCATTATCTTGTTATCCAGTTTCCAAAATTCATCATCCAAATTAAGTGGAGGATATTCCGGCTCATC
ACTTGGGTCATGGTACATTGCCAGGTAAGGGTGTCTTAAAGCTTCTGCTGCGCTTATTCTTTTGTCAGGA
TTGAATTGAAGCATTTTGTCTAGTAAATCTATCATATCTGGATTCAGATCGGTCTTTGACCAGACGGTCT
CCCATGGCAAGGGTGGCCTCATAGGTAAGTTTGCTATATACTCTTTAGCCCTCTTGGATTTGATCTGATT
AAAGTCTTCGAAAGATGGAGTTCCCAAGACTTCTAGAATTAGCCATAATTGATGATGATAGTCTCTGCCT
GGGAACAAAGGCTTCCCGGAGACCATTTCAGCCAAAATGCATCCGCATGACCATATATCCATCGCAGTTG
TGTACTCTTGAAAAGTTAGCATTATCTCGGGTGCCCTGTACCATCGCGTTGCGACGTACTCCGTCATGAA
TCCTACCAATGTTTCTCTTGAATCGCTACTGCTAGCTAAACACCTCGCTAGTCCAAAATCGCAGACTTTG
AGATCACAATTGGAATTTAGTAACAGGTTTGATGGCTTTATGTCTCTATGGATAACTTGTGCACTGTGAA
TAGACTTTAAGGCTCTGAGGATTTGGTATGTAAAGTATTGAACATGGTCATCACTTAAAGTGGAAA
