[The description below was written by a language model from this plasmid's Addgene catalogue record.]
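Description:
pET28-Kss1 is a bacterial expression plasmid built on the commercial pET28a backbone (about 5.4 kb without insert) and carrying the Saccharomyces cerevisiae KSS1 gene (YGR040W), which encodes a MAP kinase. The roughly 1.1 kb insert was placed between the BamHI and SalI sites of the polylinker, both of which remain intact, so the coding sequence can be excised or exchanged. The plasmid is selected with kanamycin and maintained in a standard cloning strain; its copy number is not given in the record, and no feature table was supplied, so individual backbone elements such as the origin of replication are not itemised here.

Expression is driven by the T7 promoter, which means that protein production requires a host that supplies T7 RNA polymerase, as is usual for the pET system. Cloning into this position puts Kss1 in frame with two N-terminal tags contributed by the backbone: a His6 tag, which allows purification by immobilised metal affinity chromatography, and a T7 epitope tag, which allows immunodetection.

The stated purpose is production of recombinant Kss1 in bacteria. The depositor notes that co-expressing this plasmid with a companion construct encoding Ste7EE yields active, phosphorylated Kss1. Ste7 is the upstream activating kinase for Kss1, and the EE designation suggests a phosphomimetic activated variant, although the record does not define it. The associated publication concerns large-scale analysis of yeast protein kinase phosphorylation site motifs, consistent with use of the purified active kinase in in vitro substrate specificity assays.
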