Addgene plasmid #52682: pET28-Kss1
Purpose: Expression of Kss1 in bacteria
Depositing lab: Benjamin Turk. Depositing organization: Yale University. Publication: Deciphering protein kinase specificity through large-scale analysis of yeast phosphorylation site motifs. Mok J, Kim PM, Lam HY, Piccirillo S, Zhou X, Jeschke GR, Sheridan DL, Parker SA, Desai V, Jwa M, Cameroni E, Niu H, Good M, Remenyi A, Ma JL, Sheu YJ, Sassi HE, Sopko R, Chan CS, De Virgilio C, Hollingsworth NM, Lim WA, Stern DF, Stillman B, Andrews BJ, Gerstein MB, Snyder M, Turk BE. Sci Signal. 2010 Feb 16;3(109):ra12. doi: 10.1126/scisignal.2000482. PubMed 20159853.
Backbone
  Vector backbone: pET28a
  Backbone manufacturer: EMD Biosciences
  Backbone size w/o insert (bp): 5400
  Vector type: Bacterial Expression
Growth in bacteria
  Bacterial resistance: Kanamycin, 50 μg/mL
  Growth temperature: 37°C
  Growth strain: DH5alpha
  Copy number: Unknown
Gene/Insert
  Gene/Insert name: KSS1
  Species: S. cerevisiae (budding yeast)
  Insert size (bp): 1100
  GenBank ID: 852931
  Entrez Gene: KSS1 (a.k.a. YGR040W)
  Promoter: T7
  Tag / fusion protein: His6 (N terminal on backbone); T7 tag (N terminal on backbone)
  Cloning method: Restriction Enzyme; 5′ cloning site BamHI (not destroyed); 3′ cloning site SalI (not destroyed)
  Sequencing primers: 5′ T7; 3′ T7 terminal
Terms and licenses: Academic/Nonprofit Terms; Industry Terms: Not Available to Industry
Depositor comments: When co-expressed with Ste7EE (addgene plasmid #52681), produces active phosphorylated Kss1.
How to cite: pET28-Kss1 was a gift from Benjamin Turk (Addgene plasmid # 52682 ; http://n2t.net/addgene:52682 ; RRID:Addgene_52682)
